Addgene plasmid #159752: pGEM-2t
Purpose: CRISPR/Cas9 genome editing in plants; a template for PCR-derived fragments used in the assembly of polycistronic transcripts, where sgRNAs are separated by an Arabidopsis alanine tRNA.
Depositing lab: Wolfgang Lukowitz. Depositing organization: University of Georgia. Publication: Targeted mutagenesis of the Arabidopsis GROWTH-REGULATING FACTOR (GRF) gene family suggests competition of multiplexed sgRNAs for Cas9 apoprotein. Angulo J, Astin CP, Bauer O , Blash KJ, Bowen NM, Chukwudinma NJ, Dinofrio AS, Faletti DO, Ghulam AM, Gusinde-Duffy CM, Horace KJ, Ingram AM, Isaack KE, Kiser RJ, Kobylanski JS, Long MR, Manning GA, Morales JM, Nguyen KH, Pham RT, Phillips MH, Reel TW, Seo JE, Vo HD, Wukuson AM, Yeary KA, Zheng GY, Lukowitz W. bioRxiv 10.1101/2020.08.16.253203.
Backbone
  Vector backbone: pGEM7Zf
  Backbone manufacturer: Promega
  Vector type: CRISPR
Growth in bacteria
  Bacterial resistance: Ampicillin, 100 μg/mL
  Growth temperature: 37°C
  Growth strain: DH5alpha
  Copy number: High Copy
Gene/Insert
  Gene/Insert name: sgRNA
  gRNA/shRNA sequence: GTTTCTCACGCGAGCAATTC
  Species: A. thaliana (mustard weed)
  Cloning method: Restriction Enzyme; 5′ cloning site HindIII (not destroyed); 3′ cloning site EcoRI (not destroyed)
  Sequencing primers: 5′ SP6; 3′ T7
Terms and licenses: Academic/Nonprofit Terms; Industry Terms: Not Available to Industry
Depositor comments: Please visit https://www.biorxiv.org/content/10.1101/2020.08.16.253203v1 for BioRxiv preprint
How to cite: pGEM-2t was a gift from Wolfgang Lukowitz (Addgene plasmid # 159752 ; http://n2t.net/addgene:159752 ; RRID:Addgene_159752)
