[The description below was written by a language model from this plasmid's Addgene catalogue record and pLannotate feature annotations shown in this document.]
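Description:
pGEM-2t is a small (about 3.2 kb) bacterial cloning plasmid built on the pGEM7Zf backbone and catalogued as a CRISPR vector for Cas9 genome editing in plants. It is not itself an expression or plant transformation construct. According to the record, it serves as a PCR template for fragments that are assembled into polycistronic guide RNA transcripts, in which individual sgRNAs are separated by an Arabidopsis alanine tRNA. In such arrays, the tRNA units are recognised by the cell's own tRNA-processing enzymes, which cut the long transcript and release the separate guides.

The insert sits between HindIII and EcoRI sites, both retained, in the polylinker flanked by the SP6 and T7 phage promoters, which also provide the sequencing primer sites. The annotation shows a Streptococcus pyogenes Cas9 gRNA scaffold followed almost immediately by a tRNA element, which matches the scaffold–tRNA module the purpose describes. The catalogue also lists a 20-nucleotide guide sequence with A. thaliana as the species, but the feature table does not annotate a spacer and the record does not name its target. No plant promoter, terminator or Cas9 gene is annotated, so these components must come from the destination vector used in the assembly.

The rest of the plasmid is standard pGEM backbone: a high-copy ColE1/pUC-type origin, an f1 origin for single-stranded DNA production, and the β-lactamase gene with its own promoter for ampicillin selection in E. coli. It also carries lac regulatory elements (CAP site, lac promoter and operator) with lacZα and lacI fragments, remnants of the blue/white screening cassette.
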