Features (pLannotate 1.2.2; 14 found; start..end, strand, type, name):
      1..19      +  promoter       SP6 promoter: promoter for bacteriophage SP6 RNA polymerase
    100..175     +  misc_RNA       gRNA scaffold: guide RNA scaffold for the Streptococcus pyogenes CRISPR/Cas9 system
    181..251     +  ncRNA          tRNA: Accession: RF00005 - tRNA
    330..348     -  promoter       T7 promoter: promoter for bacteriophage T7 RNA polymerase
    351..508     +  CDS            lacZα (fragment): LacZα fragment of β-galactosidase; lacZ fragment
    512..940     +  rep_origin     f1 ori (sequence partly withheld): f1 bacteriophage origin of replication; arrow indicates direction of (+) strand synthesis
    968..1018    -  misc_feature   bom (fragment): basis of mobility region from pBR322
   1045..1149    +  promoter       AmpR promoter: bla
   1150..2010    +  CDS            AmpR: β-lactamase; bla; confers resistance to ampicillin, carbenicillin, and related antibiotics
   2181..2769    +  rep_origin     ori: high-copy-number ColE1/pMB1/pBR322/pUC origin of replication
   2952..3044    +  CDS            lacI (fragment): lac repressor; lacI; The lac repressor binds to the lac operator to inhibit transcription in E. coli. This inhibition can be relieved by adding lactose or isopropyl-β-D-thiogalactopyranoside (IPTG).
   3057..3078    +  protein_bind   CAP binding site: CAP binding activates transcription in the presence of cAMP. E. coli catabolite activator protein
   3093..3123    +  promoter       lac promoter: promoter for the E. coli lac operon
   3131..3147    +  protein_bind   lac operator: The lac repressor binds to the lac operator to inhibit transcription in E. coli. This inhibition can be relieved by adding lactose or isopropyl-β-D-thiogalactopyranoside (IPTG). lac repressor encoded by lacI
>Addgene plasmid #159752 | pGEM-2t | addgene full sequence | sequence record 313824 | Addgene NGS Result
ATTTAGGTGACACTATAGAATACTCAAGCTATGCATCCAACGCGTTGGGAGCTCTCCGGATCCAAGCTTG
GTCTCGATTGTTTCTCACGCGAGCAATTCGTTTTAGAGCTAGAAATAGCAAGTTAAAATAAGGCTAGTCC
GTTATCAACTTGAAAAAGTGGCACCGAGTCGGTGCAACAAAGCACCAGTGGTCTAGTGGTAGAATAGTAC
CCTGCCACGGTACAGACCCGGGTTCGATTCCCGGCTGGTGCAGATGTGACCAACCAGTTCCTGTTTAGAG
ACCGAATTCCTCGAGTCTAGAGGAGCATGCGACGTCGGGCCCAATTCGCCCTATAGTGAGTCGTATTACA
ATTCACTGGCCGTCGTTTTACAACGTCGTGACTGGGAAAACCCTGGCGTTACCCAACTTAATCGCCTTGC
AGCACATCCCCCTTTCGCCAGCTGGCGTAATAGCGAAGAGGCCCGCACCGATCGCCCTTCCCAACAGTTG
CGCAGCCTGAATGGCGAATGG
[124 nt withheld, positions 512-635]
C
[91 nt withheld, positions 637-727]
A
[49 nt withheld, positions 729-777]
CCTTTGACGTTGGAGTCCACGTTCTTT
[37 nt withheld, positions 805-841]
ACCCTATCTCGGTCTATTCTTTTGATTTATAAGGGATTTTGCCGATTTCGGCCTATTGGTTAAAAAATGA
GCTGATTTAACAAAAATTTAACGCGAATTTTAACAAAATATTAACGCTTACAATTTCCTGATGCGGTATT
TTCTCCTTACGCATCTGTGCGGTATTTCACACCGCATCAGGTGGCACTTTTCGGGGAAATGTGCGCGGAA
CCCCTATTTGTTTATTTTTCTAAATACATTCAAATATGTATCCGCTCATGAGACAATAACCCTGATAAAT
GCTTCAATAATATTGAAAAAGGAAGAGTATGAGTATTCAACATTTCCGTGTCGCCCTTATTCCCTTTTTT
GCGGCATTTTGCCTTCCTGTTTTTGCTCACCCAGAAACGCTGGTGAAAGTAAAAGATGCTGAAGATCAGT
TGGGTGCACGAGTGGGTTACATCGAACTGGATCTCAACAGCGGTAAGATCCTTGAGAGTTTTCGCCCCGA
AGAACGTTTTCCAATGATGAGCACTTTTAAAGTTCTGCTATGTGGCGCGGTATTATCCCGTATTGACGCC
GGGCAAGAGCAACTCGGTCGCCGCATACACTATTCTCAGAATGACTTGGTTGAGTACTCACCAGTCACAG
AAAAGCATCTTACGGATGGCATGACAGTAAGAGAATTATGCAGTGCTGCCATAACCATGAGTGATAACAC
TGCGGCCAACTTACTTCTGACAACGATCGGAGGACCGAAGGAGCTAACCGCTTTTTTGCACAACATGGGG
GATCATGTAACTCGCCTTGATCGTTGGGAACCGGAGCTGAATGAAGCCATACCAAACGACGAGCGTGACA
CCACGATGCCTGTAGCAATGGCAACAACGTTGCGCAAACTATTAACTGGCGAACTACTTACTCTAGCTTC
CCGGCAACAATTAATAGACTGGATGGAGGCGGATAAAGTTGCAGGACCACTTCTGCGCTCGGCCCTTCCG
GCTGGCTGGTTTATTGCTGATAAATCTGGAGCCGGTGAGCGTGGGTCTCGCGGTATCATTGCAGCACTGG
GGCCAGATGGTAAGCCCTCCCGTATCGTAGTTATCTACACGACGGGGAGTCAGGCAACTATGGATGAACG
AAATAGACAGATCGCTGAGATAGGTGCCTCACTGATTAAGCATTGGTAACTGTCAGACCAAGTTTACTCA
TATATACTTTAGATTGATTTAAAACTTCATTTTTAATTTAAAAGGATCTAGGTGAAGATCCTTTTTGATA
ATCTCATGACCAAAATCCCTTAACGTGAGTTTTCGTTCCACTGAGCGTCAGACCCCGTAGAAAAGATCAA
AGGATCTTCTTGAGATCCTTTTTTTCTGCGCGTAATCTGCTGCTTGCAAACAAAAAAACCACCGCTACCA
GCGGTGGTTTGTTTGCCGGATCAAGAGCTACCAACTCTTTTTCCGAAGGTAACTGGCTTCAGCAGAGCGC
AGATACCAAATACTGTTCTTCTAGTGTAGCCGTAGTTAGGCCACCACTTCAAGAACTCTGTAGCACCGCC
TACATACCTCGCTCTGCTAATCCTGTTACCAGTGGCTGCTGCCAGTGGCGATAAGTCGTGTCTTACCGGG
TTGGACTCAAGACGATAGTTACCGGATAAGGCGCAGCGGTCGGGCTGAACGGGGGGTTCGTGCACACAGC
CCAGCTTGGAGCGAACGACCTACACCGAACTGAGATACCTACAGCGTGAGCTATGAGAAAGCGCCACGCT
TCCCGAAGGGAGAAAGGCGGACAGGTATCCGGTAAGCGGCAGGGTCGGAACAGGAGAGCGCACGAGGGAG
CTTCCAGGGGGAAACGCCTGGTATCTTTATAGTCCTGTCGGGTTTCGCCACCTCTGACTTGAGCGTCGAT
TTTTGTGATGCTCGTCAGGGGGGCGGAGCCTATGGAAAAACGCCAGCAACGCGGCCTTTTTACGGTTCCT
GGCCTTTTGCTGGCCTTTTGCTCACATGTTCTTTCCTGCGTTATCCCCTGATTCTGTGGATAACCGTATT
ACCGCCTTTGAGTGAGCTGATACCGCTCGCCGCAGCCGAACGACCGAGCGCAGCGAGTCAGTGAGCGAGG
AAGCGGAAGAGCGCCCAATACGCAAACCGCCTCTCCCCGCGCGTTGGCCGATTCATTAATGCAGCTGGCA
CGACAGGTTTCCCGACTGGAAAGCGGGCAGTGAGCGCAACGCAATTAATGTGAGTTAGCTCACTCATTAG
GCACCCCAGGCTTTACACTTTATGCTTCCGGCTCGTATGTTGTGTGGAATTGTGAGCGGATAACAATTTC
ACACAGGAAACAGCTATGACCATGATTACGCCAAGCT
